>Addgene plasmid #171251 | Flag-M4-AR-W741C-S81A-P82G | addgene full sequence | sequence record 335920 | Addgene NGS Result
CCATTCGCCATTCAGGCTGCGCAACTGTTGGGAAGGGCGATCGGTGCGGGCCTCTTCGCTATTACGCCAG
CTGGCGAAAGGGGGATGTGCTGCAAGGCGATTAAGTTGGGTAACGCCAGGGTTTTCCCAGTCACGACGTT
GTAAAACGACGGCCAGTGCCAAGCTGATCTATACATTGAATCAATATTGGCAATTAGCCATATTAGTCAT
TGGTTATATAGCATAAATCAATATTGGCTATTGGCCATTGCATACGTTGTATCTATATCATAATATGTAC
ATTTATATTGGCTCATGTCCAATATGACCGCCATGTTGACATTGATTATTGACTAGTTATTAATAGTAAT
CAATTACGGGGTCATTAGTTCATAGCCCATATATGGAGTTCCGCGTTACATAACTTACGGTAAATGGCCC
GCCTGGCTGACCGCCCAACGACCCCCGCCCATTGACGTCAATAATGACGTATGTTCCCATAGTAACGCCA
ATAGGGACTTTCCATTGACGTCAATGGGTGGAGTATTTACGGTAAACTGCCCACTTGGCAGTACATCAAG
TGTATCATATGCCAAGTCCGCCCCCTATTGACGTCAATGACGGTAAATGGCCCGCCTGGCATTATGCCCA
GTACATGACCTTACGGGACTTTCCTACTTGGCAGTACATCTACGTATTAGTCATCGCTATTACCATGGTG
ATGCGGTTTTGGCAGTACACCAATGGGCGTGGATAGCGGTTTGACTCACGGGGATTTCCAAGTCTCCACC
CCATTGACGTCAATGGGAGTTTGTTTTGGCACCAAAATCAACGGGACTTTCCAAAATGTCGTAATAACCC
CGCCCCGTTGACGCAAATGGGCGGTAGGCGTGTACGGTGGGAGGTCTATATAAGCAGAGCTCGTTTAGTG
AACCGTCAGAATTAACCATGGACTACAAAGACCATGACGGTGATTATAAAGATCATGACATCGATTACAA
GGATGACGATGACAAGCTTCCGCGGGGATCCATGGAAGTGCAGTTAGGGCTGGGAAGGGTCTACCCTCGG
CCGCCGTCCAAGACCTACCGAGGAGCTTTCCAGAATCTGTTCCAGAGCGTGCGCGAAGTGATCCAGAACC
CGGGCCCCAGGCACCCAGAGGCCGCGAGCGCAGCACCTCCCGGCGCCAGTTTGCTGCTGCTGCAGCAGCA
GCAGCAGCAGCAGCAGCAGCAGCAGCAGCAGCAGCAGCAGCAGCAGCAGCAGCAGCAAGAGACTGCCGGC
AGGCAGCAGCAGCAGCAGCAGGGTGAGGATGGTTCTCCCCAAGCCCATCGTAGAGGCCCCACAGGCTACC
TGGTCCTGGATGAGGAACAGCAACCTTCACAGCCGCAGTCGGCCCTGGAGTGCCACCCCGAGAGAGGTTG
CGTCCCAGAGCCTGGAGCCGCCGTGGCCGCCAGCAAGGGGCTGCCGCAGCAGCTGCCAGCACCTCCGGAC
GAGGATGACTCAGCTGCCCCATCCACGTTGTCCCTGCTGGGCCCCACTTTCCCCGGCTTAAGCAGCTGCT
CCGCTGACCTTAAAGACATCCTGAGCGAGGCCAGCACCATGCAACTCCTTCAGCAACAGCAGCAGGAAGC
AGTATCCGAAGGCAGCAGCAGCGGGAGAGCGAGGGAGGCCTCGGGGGCTCCCACTTCCTCCAAGGACAAT
TACTTAGGGGGCACTTCGACCATTTCTGACAACGCCAAGGAGTTGTGTAAGGCAGTGTCGGTGTCCATGG
GCCTGGGTGTGGAGGCGTTGGAGCATCTGAGTCCAGGGGAACAGCTTCGGGGGGATTGCATGTACGCCCC
ACTTTTGGGAGTTCCACCCGCTGTGCGTCCCACTCCTTGTGCCCCATTGGCCGAATGCAAAGGTTCTCTG
CTAGACGACAGCGCAGGCAAGAGCACTGAAGATACTGCTGAGTATTCCCCTTTCAAGGGAGGTTACACCA
AAGGGCTAGAAGGCGAGAGCCTAGGCTGCTCTGGCAGCGCTGCAGCAGGGAGCTCCGGGACACTTGAACT
GCCGTCTACCCTGTCTCTCTACAAGTCCGGAGCACTGGACGAGGCAGCTGCGTACCAGAGTCGCGACTAC
TACAACTTTCCACTGGCTCTGGCCGGACCGCCGCCCCCTCCGCCGCCTCCCCATCCCCACGCTCGCATCA
AGCTGGAGAACCCGCTGGACTACGGCAGCGCCTGGGCGGCTGCGGCGGCGCAGTGCCGCTATGGGGACCT
GGCGAGCCTGCATGGCGCGGGTGCAGCGGGACCCGGTTCTGGGTCACCCTCAGCCGCCGCTTCCTCATCC
TGGCACACTCTCTTCACAGCCGAAGAAGGCCAGTTGTATGGACCGTGTGGTGGTGGTGGGGGTGGTGGCG
GCGGCGGCGGCGGCGGCGGCGGCGGCGGCGGCGGCGGCGGCGGCGGCGAGGCGGGAGCTGTAGCCCCCTA
CGGCTACACTCGGCCCCCTCAGGGGCTGGCGGGCCAGGAAAGCGACTTCACCGCACCTGATGTGTGGTAC
CCTGGCGGCATGGTGAGCAGAGTGCCCTATCCCAGTCCCACTTGTGTCAAAAGCGAAATGGGCCCCTGGA
TGGATAGCTACTCCGGACCTTACGGGGACATGCGTTTGGAGACTGCCAGGGACCATGTTTTGCCCATTGA
CTATTACTTTCCACCCCAGAAGACCTGCCTGATCTGTGGAGATGAAGCTTCTGGGTGTCACTATGGAGCT
CTCACATGTGGAAGCTGCAAGGTCTTCTTCAAAAGAGCCGCTGAAGGGAAACAGAAGTACCTGTGCGCCA
GCAGAAATGATTGCACTATTGATAAATTCCGAAGGAAAAATTGTCCATCTTGTCGTCTTCGGAAATGTTA
TGAAGCAGGGATGACTCTGGGAGCCCGGAAGCTGAAGAAACTTGGTAATCTGAAACTACAGGAGGAAGGA
GAGGCTTCCAGCACCACCAGCCCCACTGAGGAGACAACCCAGAAGCTGACAGTGTCACACATTGAAGGCT
ATGAATGTCAGCCCATCTTTCTGAATGTCCTGGAAGCCATTGAGCCAGGTGTAGTGTGTGCTGGACACGA
CAACAACCAGCCCGACTCCTTTGCAGCCTTGCTCTCTAGCCTCAATGAACTGGGAGAGAGACAGCTTGTA
CACGTGGTCAAGTGGGCCAAGGCCTTGCCTGGCTTCCGCAACTTACACGTGGACGACCAGATGGCTGTCA
TTCAGTACTCCTGTATGGGGCTCATGGTGTTTGCCATGGGCTGGCGATCCTTCACCAATGTCAACTCCAG
GATGCTCTACTTCGCCCCTGATCTGGTTTTCAATGAGTACCGCATGCACAAGTCCCGGATGTACAGCCAG
TGTGTCCGAATGAGGCACCTCTCTCAAGAGTTTGGATGGCTCCAAATCACCCCCCAGGAATTCCTGTGCA
TGAAAGCACTGCTACTCTTCAGCATTATTCCAGTGGATGGGCTGAAAAATCAAAAATTCTTTGATGAACT
TCGAATGAACTACATCAAGGAACTCGATCGTATCATTGCATGCAAAAGAAAAAATCCCACATCCTGCTCA
AGACGCTTCTACCAGCTCACCAAGCTCCTGGACTCCGTGCAGCCTATTGCGAGAGAGCTGCATCAGTTCA
CTTTTGACCTGCTAATCAAGTCACACATGGTGAGCGTGGACTTTCCGGAAATGATGGCAGAGATCATCTC
TGTGCAAGTGCCCAAGATCCTTTCTGGGAAAGTCAAGCCCATCTATTTCCACACCCAGTGAAGCATTGGA
AACCCTATTTCCCCACCCCAGCTCATGCCCCCTTTCAGATGTCTTCTGCCTGTTATAACTCTGCACTACT
CCTCTGCAGTGCCTTGGGGAATTTCCTCTATTGATGTACAGTCTGTCATGAACATGTTCCTCAATTCTAT
TTGCTGGGCTTTTTTTTTCTCTTTCTCTCCTTTCTTTTTCTTCTTCCCTCCCTATCTAACCCTCCCATGG
CACCTTCAGACTTTGCTTCCCATTGTGGCTCCTATCTGTGTTTTGAATGGTGTTGTATGCCTTTATCCAG
CACAGTGGCGGCCGCGATTCCGGGTGGCATCCCTGTGACCCCTCCCCAGTGCCTCTCCTGGCCCTGGAAG
TTGCCACTCCAGTGCCCACCAGCCTTGTCCTAATAAAATTAAGTTGCATCATTTTGTCTGACTAGGTGTC
CTTCTATAATATTATGGGGTGGAGGGGGGTGGTATGGAGCAAGGGGCAAGTTGGGAAGACAACCTGTAGG
GCCTGCGGGGTCTATTGGGAACCAAGCTGGAGTGCAGTGGCACAATCTTGGCTCACTGCAATCTCCGCCT
CCTGGGTTCAAGCGATTCTCCTGCCTCAGCCTCCCGAGTTGTTGGGATTCCAGGCATGCATGACCAGGCT
CAGCTAATTTTTGTTTTTTTGGTAGAGACGGGGTTTCACCATATTGGCCAGGCTGGTCTCCAACTCCTAA
TCTCAGGTGATCTACCCACCTTGGCCTCCCAAATTGCTGGGATTACAGGCGTGAACCACTGCTCCCTTCC
CTGTCCTTCTGATTTTAAAATAACTATACCAGCAGGAGGACGTCCAGACACAGCATAGGCTACCTGGCCA
TGCCCAACCGGTGGGACATTTGAGTTGCTTGCTTGGCACTGTCCTCTCATGCGTTGGGTCCACTCAGTAG
ATGCCTGTTGAATTGGGTACGCGGCCAGCTTGGCTGTGGAATGTGTGTCAGTTAGGGTGTGGAAAGTCCC
CAGGCTCCCCAGCAGGCAGAAGTATGCAAAGCATGCATCTCAATTAGTCAGCAACCAGGTGTGGAAAGTC
CCCAGGCTCCCCAGCAGGCAGAAGTATGCAAAGCATGCATCTCAATTAGTCAGCAACCATAGTCCCGCCC
CTAACTCCGCCCATCCCGCCCCTAACTCCGCCCAGTTCCGCCCATTCTCCGCCCCATGGCTGACTAATTT
TTTTTATTTATGCAGAGGCCGAGGCCGCCTCGGCCTCTGAGCTATTCCAGAAGTAGTGAGGAGGCTTTTT
TGGAGGAATTGATCAGCTTGGGATCTGATCAAGAGACAGGATGAGGATCGTTTCGCATGATTGAACAAGA
TGGATTGCACGCAGGTTCTCCGGCCGCTTGGGTGGAGAGGCTATTCGGCTATGACTGGGCACAACAGACA
ATCGGCTGCTCTGATGCCGCCGTGTTCCGGCTGTCAGCGCAGGGGCGCCCGGTTCTTTTTGTCAAGACCG
ACCTGTCCGGTGCCCTGAATGAACTGCAGGACGAGGCAGCGCGGCTATCGTGGCTGGCCACGACGGGCGT
TCCTTGCGCAGCTGTGCTCGACGTTGTCACTGAAGCGGGAAGGGACTGGCTGCTATTGGGCGAAGTGCCG
GGGCAGGATCTCCTGTCATCTCACCTTGCTCCTGCCGAGAAAGTATCCATCATGGCTGATGCAATGCGGC
GGCTGCATACGCTTGATCCGGCTACCTGCCCATTCGACCACCAAGCGAAACATCGCATCGAGCGAGCACG
TACTCGGATGGAAGCCGGTCTTGTCGATCAGGATGATCTGGACGAAGAGCATCAGGGGCTCGCGCCAGCC
GAACTGTTCGCCAGGCTCAAGGCGCGCATGCCCGACGGCGAGGATCTCGTCGTGACCCATGGCGATGCCT
GCTTGCCGAATATCATGGTGGAAAATGGCCGCTTTTCTGGATTCATCGACTGTGGCCGGCTGGGTGTGGC
GGACCGCTATCAGGACATAGCGTTGGCTACCCGTGATATTGCTGAAGAGCTTGGCGGCGAATGGGCTGAC
CGCTTCCTCGTGCTTTACGGTATCGCCGCTCCCGATTCGCAGCGCATCGCCTTCTATCGCCTTCTTGACG
AGTTCTTCTGAGCGGGACTCTGGGGTTCGAAATGACCGACCAAGCGACGCCCAACCTGCCATCACGAGAT
TTCGATTCCACCGCCGCCTTCTATGAAAGGTTGGGCTTCGGAATCGTTTTCCGGGACGCCGGCTGGATGA
TCCTCCAGCGCGGGGATCTCATGCTGGAGTTCTTCGCCCACCTCGGGCTCGATCCCCTCGCGAGTTGGTT
CAGCTGCTGCCTGAGGCTGGACGACCTCGCGGAGTTCTACCGGCAGTGCAAATCCGTCGGCATCCAGGAA
ACCAGCAGCGGCTATCCGCGCATCCATGCCCCCGAACTGCAGGAGTGGGGAGGCACGATGGCCGCTTTGG
TCGACCCGGACGGGACGCTCCTGCGCCTGATACAGAACGAATTGCTTGCAGGCATCTCATGAGTGTGTCT
TCCCGTTTTCCGCCTGAGGTCACTGCGTGGATGGAGCGCTGGCGCCTGCTGCGCGACGGCGAGCTGCTCA
CCACCCACTCGCCAAGCTGGAACCGTAAAAAGGCCGCGTTGCTGGCGTTTTTCCATAGGCTCCGCCGATC
ATAATCAGCCATACCACATTTGTAGAGGTTTTACTTGCTTTAAAAAACCTCCCACACCTCCCCCTGAACC
TGAAACATAAAATGAATGCAATTGTTGTTGTTAACTTGTTTATTGCAGCTTATAATGGTTACAAATAAAG
CAATAGCATCACAAATTTCACAAATAAAGCATTTTTTTCACTGCATTCTAGTTGTGGTTTGTCCAAACTC
ATCAATGTATCTTATCATGTCTGGATCAATTCCCTATAGTGAGTCGTATTAAATTCGTAATCATGTCATA
GCTGTTTCCTGTGTGAAATTGTTATCCGCTCACAATTCCACACAACATACGAGCCGGAAGCATAAAGTGT
AAAGCCTGGGGTGCCTAATGAGTGAGCTAACTCACATTAATTGCGTTGCGCTCACTGCCCGCTTTCCAGT
CGGGAAACCTGTCGTGCCAGCTGCATTAATGAATCGGCCAACGCGCGGGGAGAGGCGGTTTGCGTATTGG
GCGCTCTTCCGCTTCCTCGCTCACTGACTCGCTGCGCTCGGTCGTTCGGCTGCGGCGAGCGGTATCAGCT
CACTCAAAGGCGGTAATACGGTTATCCACAGAATCAGGGGATAACGCAGGAAAGAACATGTGAGCAAAAG
GCCAGCAAAAGGCCAGGAACCGTAAAAAGGCCGCGTTGCTGGCGTTTTTCCATAGGCTCCGCCCCCCTGA
CGAGCATCACAAAAATCGACGCTCAAGTCAGAGGTGGCGAAACCCGACAGGACTATAAAGATACCAGGCG
TTTCCCCCTGGAAGCTCCCTCGTGCGCTCTCCTGTTCCGACCCTGCCGCTTACCGGATACCTGTCCGCCT
TTCTCCCTTCGGGAAGCGTGGCGCTTTCTCATAGCTCACGCTGTAGGTATCTCAGTTCGGTGTAGGTCGT
TCGCTCCAAGCTGGGCTGTGTGCACGAACCCCCCGTTCAGCCCGACCGCTGCGCCTTATCCGGTAACTAT
CGTCTTGAGTCCAACCCGGTAAGACACGACTTATCGCCACTGGCAGCAGCCACTGGTAACAGGATTAGCA
GAGCGAGGTATGTAGGCGGTGCTACAGAGTTCTTGAAGTGGTGGCCTAACTACGGCTACACTAGAAGAAC
AGTATTTGGTATCTGCGCTCTGCTGAAGCCAGTTACCTTCGGAAAAAGAGTTGGTAGCTCTTGATCCGGC
AAACAAACCACCGCTGGTAGCGGTGGTTTTTTTGTTTGCAAGCAGCAGATTACGCGCAGAAAAAAAGGAT
CTCAAGAAGATCCTTTGATCTTTTCTACGGGGTCTGACGCTCAGTGGAACGAAAACTCACGTTAAGGGAT
TTTGGTCATGAGATTATCAAAAAGGATCTTCACCTAGATCCTTTTAAATTAAAAATGAAGTTTTAAATCA
ATCTAAAGTATATATGAGTAAACTTGGTCTGACAGTTACCAATGCTTAATCAGTGAGGCACCTATCTCAG
CGATCTGTCTATTTCGTTCATCCATAGTTGCCTGACTCCCCGTCGTGTAGATAACTACGATACGGGAGGG
CTTACCATCTGGCCCCAGTGCTGCAATGATACCGCGAGACCCACGCTCACCGGCTCCAGATTTATCAGCA
ATAAACCAGCCAGCCGGAAGGGCCGAGCGCAGAAGTGGTCCTGCAACTTTATCCGCCTCCATCCAGTCTA
TTAATTGTTGCCGGGAAGCTAGAGTAAGTAGTTCGCCAGTTAATAGTTTGCGCAACGTTGTTGCCATTGC
TACAGGCATCGTGGTGTCACGCTCGTCGTTTGGTATGGCTTCATTCAGCTCCGGTTCCCAACGATCAAGG
CGAGTTACATGATCCCCCATGTTGTGCAAAAAAGCGGTTAGCTCCTTCGGTCCTCCGATCGTTGTCAGAA
GTAAGTTGGCCGCAGTGTTATCACTCATGGTTATGGCAGCACTGCATAATTCTCTTACTGTCATGCCATC
CGTAAGATGCTTTTCTGTGACTGGTGAGTACTCAACCAAGTCATTCTGAGAATAGTGTATGCGGCGACCG
AGTTGCTCTTGCCCGGCGTCAATACGGGATAATACCGCGCCACATAGCAGAACTTTAAAAGTGCTCATCA
TTGGAAAACGTTCTTCGGGGCGAAAACTCTCAAGGATCTTACCGCTGTTGAGATCCAGTTCGATGTAACC
CACTCGTGCACCCAACTGATCTTCAGCATCTTTTACTTTCACCAGCGTTTCTGGGTGAGCAAAAACAGGA
AGGCAAAATGCCGCAAAAAAGGGAATAAGGGCGACACGGAAATGTTGAATACTCATACTCTTCCTTTTTC
AATATTATTGAAGCATTTATCAGGGTTATTGTCTCATGAGCGGATACATATTTGAATGTATTTAGAAAAA
TAAACAAATAGGGGTTCCGCGCACATTTCCCCGAAAAGTGCCACCTG
[124 nt withheld, positions 8868-8991]
C
[91 nt withheld, positions 8993-9083]
A
[49 nt withheld, positions 9085-9133]
CCTTTGACGTTGGAGTCCACGTTCTTT
[37 nt withheld, positions 9161-9197]
ACCCTATCTCGGTCTATTCTTTTGATTTATAAGGGATTTTGCCGATTTCGGCCTATTGGTTAAAAAATGA
GCTGATTTAACAAAAATTTAACGCGAATTTTAACAAAATATTAACGCTTACAATTT
Features (pLannotate 1.2.2; 22 found; start..end, strand, type, name):
      4..158     -  CDS            lacZα (fragment): LacZα fragment of β-galactosidase; lacZ fragment
    318..697     +  enhancer       CMV enhancer: human cytomegalovirus immediate early enhancer
    699..898     +  promoter       CMV promoter: human cytomegalovirus (CMV) immediate early promoter
    931..996     +  CDS            3xFLAG: three tandem FLAG® epitope tags, followed by an enterokinase cleavage site
   1012..3768    +  CDS            AR: ANDR_HUMAN - Also known as DHTR, NR3C4. Experimental evidence at protein level: Swiss-Prot protein existence level 1. [Isoform 4]: Lacks the C-terminal ligand-binding domain and may therefore constitutively activate the transcription of a specific set of genes independently of steroid hormones. From Homo sapiens (Human).
   4082..4704    +  polyA_signal   hGH poly(A) signal: human growth hormone polyadenylation signal
   4746..5043    +  promoter       SV40 promoter: SV40 enhancer and early promoter
   5097..5888    +  CDS            neo: KKA2_KLEPN - Also known as kan, nptII. Experimental evidence at protein level: Swiss-Prot protein existence level 1. Resistance to kanamycin, neomycin, paromomycin, ribostamycin, butirosin and gentamicin B. From Klebsiella pneumoniae.
   5912..6289    +  CDS            ble: BLE_KLEPN - Experimental evidence at protein level: Swiss-Prot protein existence level 1. Binding protein with a strong affinity to the bleomycin family of antibiotics. Binds to CL990; an antimitotic-antibiotic compound. From Klebsiella pneumoniae.
   6331..6390    +  CDS            str (fragment): STR_KLEPN - Protein inferred from homology: Swiss-Prot protein existence level 3. The aminoglycoside phosphotransferases achieve inactivation of their antibiotic substrates by phosphorylation. From Klebsiella pneumoniae.
   6413..6436    -  rep_origin     CloDF13 ori (fragment): Plasmids containing the CloDF13 (CDF) origin of replication can be propagated in E. coli cells that contain additional plasmids with compatible origins.
   6437..6520    +  CDS            large T antigen (fragment): large T antigen from SV40 (simian virus 40)
   6543..6677    +  polyA_signal   SV40 poly(A) signal: SV40 polyadenylation signal
   6683..6701    -  promoter       T7 promoter: promoter for bacteriophage T7 RNA polymerase
   6739..6755    -  protein_bind   lac operator: The lac repressor binds to the lac operator to inhibit transcription in E. coli. This inhibition can be relieved by adding lactose or isopropyl-β-D-thiogalactopyranoside (IPTG). lac repressor encoded by lacI
   6763..6793    -  promoter       lac promoter: promoter for the E. coli lac operon
   6808..6829    -  protein_bind   CAP binding site: CAP binding activates transcription in the presence of cAMP. E. coli catabolite activator protein
   6842..6934    -  CDS            lacI (fragment): lac repressor; lacI; The lac repressor binds to the lac operator to inhibit transcription in E. coli. This inhibition can be relieved by adding lactose or isopropyl-β-D-thiogalactopyranoside (IPTG).
   7117..7705    -  rep_origin     ori: high-copy-number ColE1/pMB1/pBR322/pUC origin of replication
   7876..8736    -  CDS            AmpR: β-lactamase; bla; confers resistance to ampicillin, carbenicillin, and related antibiotics
   8737..8841    -  promoter       AmpR promoter: bla
   8868..9296    +  rep_origin     f1 ori (sequence partly withheld): f1 bacteriophage origin of replication; arrow indicates direction of (+) strand synthesis
