[The description below was written by a language model from this plasmid's Addgene catalogue record and pLannotate feature annotations shown in this document.]
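Description:
Flag-M4-AR-W741C-S81A-P82G is a mammalian expression plasmid built on the p3XFLAG-CMV-10 backbone, carrying a mutant human androgen receptor (AR) cDNA fused at its N terminus to a backbone-encoded 3xFLAG epitope. The sequenced construct is about 9.3 kb. In bacteria it replicates from a high-copy ColE1/pUC-type origin and is selected with ampicillin through the β-lactamase gene. An f1 origin is also present, along with remnants of lac regulatory and lacZα sequences. For mammalian cells, an SV40 early promoter drives a neomycin phosphotransferase gene, terminated by an SV40 polyadenylation signal, which permits G418 selection of stable transfectants. The annotation also detects adjacent ble and partial str coding sequences downstream of neo, but the record lists only neomycin as a selectable marker.

The expression cassette consists of the CMV immediate-early enhancer and promoter, the 3xFLAG tag with its enterokinase cleavage site, the AR open reading frame cloned between BamHI and NotI, and a human growth hormone polyadenylation signal. The receptor carries three substitutions. W741C lies in the ligand-binding domain and, according to the depositor, yields a receptor that binds bicalutamide. S81A and P82G alter a serine-proline motif in the N-terminal region, removing the Ser81 residue and its neighbouring proline. The depositor notes that residue numbering may differ slightly between human AR reference versions. Two XmaI sites in the backbone and an EcoRI site in the AR 3′UTR were also removed by mutagenesis. The plasmid is suited to transient or stable expression of a FLAG-detectable AR for examining how the Ser-Pro site contributes to receptor function in a bicalutamide-binding context.
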