Addgene plasmid #171251: Flag-M4-AR-W741C-S81A-P82G
Purpose: Mammalian expression of 3xFlag-tagged human androgen receptor Serine-Proline mutant that binds to bicalutamide: AR-Trp741Cys-Ser81Ala-Pro82Gly (AR-W741C-S81A-P82G)
Depositing lab: Steven Balk. Depositing organization: Beth Israel Deaconess Medical Center.
Backbone
  Vector backbone: p3XFLAG-CMV-10
  Backbone manufacturer: Sigma-Aldrich
  Backbone size w/o insert (bp): 6400
  Vector type: Mammalian Expression
  Selectable markers: Neomycin (select with G418)
Growth in bacteria
  Bacterial resistance: Ampicillin, 100 μg/mL
  Growth temperature: 37°C
  Growth strain: DH5alpha
  Copy number: High Copy
Gene/Insert
  Gene/Insert name: 3xFlag-tagged human androgen receptor Trp741Cys-Ser81Ala-Pro82Gly mutant (alt name: Flag-AR-W741C-S81A-P82G)
  Species: H. sapiens (human)
  Insert size (bp): 3000
  Mutation: AR-Trp741Cys-Ser81Ala-Pro82Gly (AR-W741C-S81A-P82G)
  Entrez Gene: AR (a.k.a. AIS, AR8, DHTR, HUMARA, HYSP1, KD, NR3C4, SBMA, SMAX1, TFM)
  Promoter: CMV
  Tag / fusion protein: Flag (N terminal on backbone)
  Cloning method: Restriction Enzyme; 5′ cloning site BamHI (unknown if destroyed); 3′ cloning site NotI (unknown if destroyed)
  Sequencing primers: 5′ CMV_fwd_primer
Terms and licenses: Academic/Nonprofit Terms; Industry Terms: Not Available to Industry
Depositor comments: Flag-tagged human AR Ser-Pro mutant that binds to bicalutamide, and the exact amino position and composition may slightly vary based on human AR versions.Two XmaI sites on the vector backbone and one EcoRI site at the 3'UTR of AR cDNA were deleted by DNA mutagenesis.
How to cite: Flag-M4-AR-W741C-S81A-P82G was a gift from Steven Balk (Addgene plasmid # 171251 ; http://n2t.net/addgene:171251 ; RRID:Addgene_171251)
